Addgene plasmid #156178: pLenti-PGK-RAP2A-V12-neo
Purpose: Lentiviral vector for expression of RAP2A-V12, with neomycin selection
Depositing lab: Roland Friedel. Depositing organization: Icahn School of Medicine at Mount Sinai. Publication: Plexin-B2 orchestrates collective stem cell dynamics via actomyosin contractility, cytoskeletal tension and adhesion. Junqueira Alves C, Dariolli R, Haydak J, Kang S, Hannah T, Wiener RJ, DeFronzo S, Tejero R, Gusella GL, Ramakrishnan A, Alves Dias R, Wojcinski A, Kesari S, Shen L, Sobie EA, Rodrigues Furtado de Mendonca JP, Azeloglu EU, Zou H, Friedel RH. Nat Commun. 2021 Oct 14;12(1):6019. doi: 10.1038/s41467-021-26296-7. PubMed 34650052.
Backbone
  Vector backbone: pLenti PGK Neo DEST (w531-1)
  Backbone manufacturer: Campeau lab (addgene #19067)
  Backbone size w/o insert (bp): 9778
  Total vector size (bp): 8738
  Vector type: Mammalian Expression, Lentiviral
  Selectable markers: Neomycin (select with G418)
Growth in bacteria
  Bacterial resistance: Ampicillin, 100 μg/mL
  Growth temperature: 37°C
  Growth strain: NEB Stable
  Copy number: High Copy
Gene/Insert
  Gene/Insert name: RAP2A
  Species: H. sapiens (human)
  Insert size (bp): 540
  Mutation: changed Glycine 12 to Valine
  GenBank ID: NM_021033
  Entrez Gene: RAP2A (a.k.a. K-REV, KREV, RAP2, RbBP-30)
  Promoter: human PGK
  Cloning method: Gateway Cloning
  Sequencing primers: 5′ PGK_F (GTGTTCCGCATTCTGCAAG); 3′ WPRE_R (CATAGCGTAAAAGGAGCAACA)
Resource information
  A portion of this plasmid was derived from a plasmid made by: Rap2A-V12 cDNA was originally obtained as RAP2A synthetic DNA fragment, and was further mutated by site-directed mutagenesis.
Terms and licenses: Academic/Nonprofit Terms; Industry Terms: Not Available to Industry
Depositor comments: RAP2A-V12 cDNA was amplified by PCR and cloned into pENTR DTOPO and transferred by Gateway cloning into Desination vector. bioRxiv 10.1101/792077
How to cite: pLenti-PGK-RAP2A-V12-neo was a gift from Roland Friedel (Addgene plasmid # 156178 ; http://n2t.net/addgene:156178 ; RRID:Addgene_156178)
