[The description below was written by a language model from this plasmid's Addgene catalogue record and pLannotate feature annotations shown in this document.]
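Description:
pLenti-PGK-RAP2A-V12-neo is a lentiviral mammalian expression plasmid built on the Gateway destination vector pLenti PGK Neo DEST. It is propagated in E. coli through a high-copy ColE1/pUC-type origin with ampicillin selection (AmpR, β-lactamase). The backbone also carries an f1 origin and residual lac/lacZα, T3 and T7 elements. The viral portion has a third-generation-style layout. An RSV promoter is fused to a truncated HIV-1 5' LTR and drives genomic RNA production in packaging cells. It is followed by the Ψ packaging signal with a gag fragment, the Rev response element for Rev-dependent nuclear export, and the cPPT/CTS. A second truncated LTR, annotated in the table as a 5' LTR but sitting in the 3' LTR position, closes the transfer cassette. An SV40 poly(A) signal and SV40 origin lie downstream of it.

The payload is human RAP2A carrying a glycine-12-to-valine substitution. RAP2A is a small GTPase that cycles between GDP- and GTP-bound states and is linked to cytoskeletal rearrangement, adhesion, migration and cell spreading. The record does not state the functional effect of the mutation, though V12 changes in Ras-family GTPases are generally used as constitutively active forms. The cDNA came from a synthetic fragment altered by site-directed mutagenesis and was moved from an entry clone by Gateway recombination, which left flanking attB1 and attB2 sites. Expression is driven by the human PGK promoter, with a downstream WPRE to enhance transcript expression. A separate mouse PGK promoter drives NeoR/KanR, allowing G418 selection of transduced cells. No epitope tag or reporter is annotated. The construct is intended for stable RAP2A-V12 expression in mammalian cells.
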