Features (pLannotate 1.2.2; 30 found; start..end, strand, type, name):
     26..130     +  promoter       AmpR promoter: bla
    131..991     +  CDS            AmpR: β-lactamase; bla; confers resistance to ampicillin, carbenicillin, and related antibiotics
   1162..1750    +  rep_origin     ori: high-copy-number ColE1/pMB1/pBR322/pUC origin of replication
   1933..2025    +  CDS            lacI (fragment): lac repressor; lacI; The lac repressor binds to the lac operator to inhibit transcription in E. coli. This inhibition can be relieved by adding lactose or isopropyl-β-D-thiogalactopyranoside (IPTG).
   2038..2059    +  protein_bind   CAP binding site: CAP binding activates transcription in the presence of cAMP. E. coli catabolite activator protein
   2074..2104    +  promoter       lac promoter: promoter for the E. coli lac operon
   2112..2128    +  protein_bind   lac operator: The lac repressor binds to the lac operator to inhibit transcription in E. coli. This inhibition can be relieved by adding lactose or isopropyl-β-D-thiogalactopyranoside (IPTG). lac repressor encoded by lacI
   2173..2191    +  promoter       T3 promoter: promoter for bacteriophage T3 RNA polymerase
   2219..2445    +  promoter       RSV promoter: Rous sarcoma virus enhancer/promoter
   2446..2626    +  LTR            5' LTR (truncated): truncated 5' long terminal repeat (LTR) from HIV-1
   2673..2798    +  misc_feature   HIV-1 Ψ: packaging signal of human immunodeficiency virus type 1
   2782..3145    +  CDS            HIV-1 gag (fragment): gag protein from human immunodeficiency virus 1; gag
   3291..3524    +  misc_feature   RRE: The Rev response element (RRE) of HIV-1 allows for Rev-dependent mRNA export from the nucleus to the cytoplasm.
   3901..4001    +  CDS            Rev (fragment): human immunodeficiency virus 1 (HIV-1) Rev protein; rev; enhances nuclear export of unspliced and incompletely spliced viral mRNAs
   4020..4137    +  misc_feature   cPPT/CTS: central polypurine tract and central termination sequence of HIV-1
   4157..4180    -  misc_feature   MCS (fragment): pBluescript multiple cloning site
   4183..4693    +  promoter       hPGK promoter: human phosphoglycerate kinase 1 promoter
   4748..4772    +  protein_bind   attB1: mutant version of attB; recombination site for the Gateway® BP reaction BP Clonase™
   4808..5356    +  CDS            RAP2A: RAP2A_HUMAN - Experimental evidence at protein level: Swiss-Prot protein existence level 1. Small GTP-binding protein which cycles between a GDP-bound inactive and a GTP-bound active form. In its active form interacts with and regulates several effectors including MAP4K4, MINK1 and TNIK. Part of a signaling complex composed of NEDD4, RAP2A and TNIK which regulates neuronal dendrite extension and arborization during development. More generally, it is part of several signaling cascades and may regulate cytoskeletal rearrangements, cell migration, cell adhesion and cell spreading. From Homo sapie
   5388..5412    -  protein_bind   attB2: mutant version of attB; recombination site for the Gateway® BP reaction BP Clonase™
   5443..6031    +  misc_feature   WPRE: woodchuck hepatitis virus posttranscriptional regulatory element
   6074..6573    +  promoter       PGK promoter: mouse phosphoglycerate kinase 1 promoter
   6587..7390    +  CDS            NeoR/KanR: aminoglycoside phosphotransferase from Tn5; aph(3')-II (or nptII); confers resistance to neomycin, kanamycin, and G418 (Geneticin®)
   7411..7548    +  CDS            nef (fragment): NEF_HV1LA - Experimental evidence at protein level: Swiss-Prot protein existence level 1. Extracellular Nef protein targets CD4(+) T-lymphocytes for apoptosis by interacting with CXCR4 surface receptors. From Human immunodeficiency virus type 1 group M subtype B (isolate Lai) (HIV-1).
   7534..7714    +  LTR            5' LTR (truncated): truncated 5' long terminal repeat (LTR) from HIV-1
   7786..7907    +  polyA_signal   SV40 poly(A) signal: SV40 polyadenylation signal
   7947..8082    +  rep_origin     SV40 ori: SV40 origin of replication
   8103..8121    -  promoter       T7 promoter: promoter for bacteriophage T7 RNA polymerase
   8129..8284    +  CDS            lacZα (fragment): LacZα fragment of β-galactosidase; lacZ fragment
   8289..8717    +  rep_origin     f1 ori (sequence partly withheld): f1 bacteriophage origin of replication; arrow indicates direction of (+) strand synthesis
>Addgene plasmid #156178 | pLenti-PGK-RAP2A-V12-neo | addgene full sequence | sequence record 312927 | Addgene NGS Result
AGGTGGCACTTTTCGGGGAAATGTGCGCGGAACCCCTATTTGTTTATTTTTCTAAATACATTCAAATATG
TATCCGCTCATGAGACAATAACCCTGATAAATGCTTCAATAATATTGAAAAAGGAAGAGTATGAGTATTC
AACATTTCCGTGTCGCCCTTATTCCCTTTTTTGCGGCATTTTGCCTTCCTGTTTTTGCTCACCCAGAAAC
GCTGGTGAAAGTAAAAGATGCTGAAGATCAGTTGGGTGCACGAGTGGGTTACATCGAACTGGATCTCAAC
AGCGGTAAGATCCTTGAGAGTTTTCGCCCCGAAGAACGTTTTCCAATGATGAGCACTTTTAAAGTTCTGC
TATGTGGCGCGGTATTATCCCGTATTGACGCCGGGCAAGAGCAACTCGGTCGCCGCATACACTATTCTCA
GAATGACTTGGTTGAGTACTCACCAGTCACAGAAAAGCATCTTACGGATGGCATGACAGTAAGAGAATTA
TGCAGTGCTGCCATAACCATGAGTGATAACACTGCGGCCAACTTACTTCTGACAACGATCGGAGGACCGA
AGGAGCTAACCGCTTTTTTGCACAACATGGGGGATCATGTAACTCGCCTTGATCGTTGGGAACCGGAGCT
GAATGAAGCCATACCAAACGACGAGCGTGACACCACGATGCCTGTAGCAATGGCAACAACGTTGCGCAAA
CTATTAACTGGCGAACTACTTACTCTAGCTTCCCGGCAACAATTAATAGACTGGATGGAGGCGGATAAAG
TTGCAGGACCACTTCTGCGCTCGGCCCTTCCGGCTGGCTGGTTTATTGCTGATAAATCTGGAGCCGGTGA
GCGTGGGTCTCGCGGTATCATTGCAGCACTGGGGCCAGATGGTAAGCCCTCCCGTATCGTAGTTATCTAC
ACGACGGGGAGTCAGGCAACTATGGATGAACGAAATAGACAGATCGCTGAGATAGGTGCCTCACTGATTA
AGCATTGGTAACTGTCAGACCAAGTTTACTCATATATACTTTAGATTGATTTAAAACTTCATTTTTAATT
TAAAAGGATCTAGGTGAAGATCCTTTTTGATAATCTCATGACCAAAATCCCTTAACGTGAGTTTTCGTTC
CACTGAGCGTCAGACCCCGTAGAAAAGATCAAAGGATCTTCTTGAGATCCTTTTTTTCTGCGCGTAATCT
GCTGCTTGCAAACAAAAAAACCACCGCTACCAGCGGTGGTTTGTTTGCCGGATCAAGAGCTACCAACTCT
TTTTCCGAAGGTAACTGGCTTCAGCAGAGCGCAGATACCAAATACTGTTCTTCTAGTGTAGCCGTAGTTA
GGCCACCACTTCAAGAACTCTGTAGCACCGCCTACATACCTCGCTCTGCTAATCCTGTTACCAGTGGCTG
CTGCCAGTGGCGATAAGTCGTGTCTTACCGGGTTGGACTCAAGACGATAGTTACCGGATAAGGCGCAGCG
GTCGGGCTGAACGGGGGGTTCGTGCACACAGCCCAGCTTGGAGCGAACGACCTACACCGAACTGAGATAC
CTACAGCGTGAGCTATGAGAAAGCGCCACGCTTCCCGAAGGGAGAAAGGCGGACAGGTATCCGGTAAGCG
GCAGGGTCGGAACAGGAGAGCGCACGAGGGAGCTTCCAGGGGGAAACGCCTGGTATCTTTATAGTCCTGT
CGGGTTTCGCCACCTCTGACTTGAGCGTCGATTTTTGTGATGCTCGTCAGGGGGGCGGAGCCTATGGAAA
AACGCCAGCAACGCGGCCTTTTTACGGTTCCTGGCCTTTTGCTGGCCTTTTGCTCACATGTTCTTTCCTG
CGTTATCCCCTGATTCTGTGGATAACCGTATTACCGCCTTTGAGTGAGCTGATACCGCTCGCCGCAGCCG
AACGACCGAGCGCAGCGAGTCAGTGAGCGAGGAAGCGGAAGAGCGCCCAATACGCAAACCGCCTCTCCCC
GCGCGTTGGCCGATTCATTAATGCAGCTGGCACGACAGGTTTCCCGACTGGAAAGCGGGCAGTGAGCGCA
ACGCAATTAATGTGAGTTAGCTCACTCATTAGGCACCCCAGGCTTTACACTTTATGCTTCCGGCTCGTAT
GTTGTGTGGAATTGTGAGCGGATAACAATTTCACACAGGAAACAGCTATGACCATGATTACGCCAAGCGC
GCAATTAACCCTCACTAAAGGGAACAAAAGCTGGAGCTGCAAGCTTAATGTAGTCTTATGCAATACTCTT
GTAGTCTTGCAACATGGTAACGATGAGTTAGCAACATGCCTTACAAGGAGAGAAAAAGCACCGTGCATGC
CGATTGGTGGAAGTAAGGTGGTACGATCGTGCCTTATTAGGAAGGCAACAGACGGGTCTGACATGGATTG
GACGAACCACTGAATTGCCGCATTGCAGAGATATTGTATTTAAGTGCCTAGCTCGATACATAAACGGGTC
TCTCTGGTTAGACCAGATCTGAGCCTGGGAGCTCTCTGGCTAACTAGGGAACCCACTGCTTAAGCCTCAA
TAAAGCTTGCCTTGAGTGCTTCAAGTAGTGTGTGCCCGTCTGTTGTGTGACTCTGGTAACTAGAGATCCC
TCAGACCCTTTTAGTCAGTGTGGAAAATCTCTAGCAGTGGCGCCCGAACAGGGACTTGAAAGCGAAAGGG
AAACCAGAGGAGCTCTCTCGACGCAGGACTCGGCTTGCTGAAGCGCGCACGGCAAGAGGCGAGGGGCGGC
GACTGGTGAGTACGCCAAAAATTTTGACTAGCGGAGGCTAGAAGGAGAGAGATGGGTGCGAGAGCGTCAG
TATTAAGCGGGGGAGAATTAGATCGCGATGGGAAAAAATTCGGTTAAGGCCAGGGGGAAAGAAAAAATAT
AAATTAAAACATATAGTATGGGCAAGCAGGGAGCTAGAACGATTCGCAGTTAATCCTGGCCTGTTAGAAA
CATCAGAAGGCTGTAGACAAATACTGGGACAGCTACAACCATCCCTTCAGACAGGATCAGAAGAACTTAG
ATCATTATATAATACAGTAGCAACCCTCTATTGTGTGCATCAAAGGATAGAGATAAAAGACACCAAGGAA
GCTTTAGACAAGATAGAGGAAGAGCAAAACAAAAGTAAGACCACCGCACAGCAAGCGGCCGCTGATCTTC
AGACCTGGAGGAGGAGATATGAGGGACAATTGGAGAAGTGAATTATATAAATATAAAGTAGTAAAAATTG
AACCATTAGGAGTAGCACCCACCAAGGCAAAGAGAAGAGTGGTGCAGAGAGAAAAAAGAGCAGTGGGAAT
AGGAGCTTTGTTCCTTGGGTTCTTGGGAGCAGCAGGAAGCACTATGGGCGCAGCGTCAATGACGCTGACG
GTACAGGCCAGACAATTATTGTCTGGTATAGTGCAGCAGCAGAACAATTTGCTGAGGGCTATTGAGGCGC
AACAGCATCTGTTGCAACTCACAGTCTGGGGCATCAAGCAGCTCCAGGCAAGAATCCTGGCTGTGGAAAG
ATACCTAAAGGATCAACAGCTCCTGGGGATTTGGGGTTGCTCTGGAAAACTCATTTGCACCACTGCTGTG
CCTTGGAATGCTAGTTGGAGTAATAAATCTCTGGAACAGATTTGGAATCACACGACCTGGATGGAGTGGG
ACAGAGAAATTAACAATTACACAAGCTTAATACACTCCTTAATTGAAGAATCGCAAAACCAGCAAGAAAA
GAATGAACAAGAATTATTGGAATTAGATAAATGGGCAAGTTTGTGGAATTGGTTTAACATAACAAATTGG
CTGTGGTATATAAAATTATTCATAATGATAGTAGGAGGCTTGGTAGGTTTAAGAATAGTTTTTGCTGTAC
TTTCTATAGTGAATAGAGTTAGGCAGGGATATTCACCATTATCGTTTCAGACCCACCTCCCAACCCCGAG
GGGACCCGACAGGCCCGAAGGAATAGAAGAAGAAGGTGGAGAGAGAGACAGAGACAGATCCATTCGATTA
GTGAACGGATCTCGACGGTATCGGTTAACTTTTAAAAGAAAAGGGGGGATTGGGGGGTACAGTGCAGGGG
AAAGAATAGTAGACATAATAGCAACAGACATACAAACTAAAGAATTACAAAAACAAATTACAAAAATTCA
AAATTTTATCGATCACGAGACTAGCCTCGAGAAGCTTGATATCGAATTCCACGGGGTTGGGGTTGCGCCT
TTTCCAAGGCAGCCCTGGGTTTGCGCAGGGACGCGGCTGCTCTGGGCGTGGTTCCGGGAAACGCAGCGGC
GCCGACCCTGGGTCTCGCACATTCTTCACGTCCGTTCGCAGCGTCACCCGGATCTTCGCCGCTACCCTTG
TGGGCCCCCCGGCGACGCTTCCTGCTCCGCCCCTAAGTCGGGAAGGTTCCTTGCGGTTCGCGGCGTGCCG
GACGTGACAAACGGAAGCCGCACGTCTCACTAGTACCCTCGCAGACGGACAGCGCCAGGGAGCAATGGCA
GCGCGCCGACCGCGATGGGCTGTGGCCAATAGCGGCTGCTCAGCAGGGCGCGCCGAGAGCAGCGGCCGGG
AAGGGGCGGTGCGGGAGGCGGGGTGTGGGGCGGTAGTGTGGGCCCTGTTCCTGCCCGCGCGGTGTTCCGC
ATTCTGCAAGCCTCCGGAGCGCACGTCGGCAGTCGGCTCCCTCGTTGACCGAATCACCGACCTCTCTCCC
CAGGGGGATCCACCGGTTCGTCGACTAGTCCAGTGTGGTGGAATTCTGCAGATATCAACAAGTTTGTACA
AAAAAGCAGGCTCCGCGGCCGCCCCCTTCACCTCTCGAGCTAAGCTTATGCGCGAGTACAAAGTGGTGGT
GCTGGGCTCGGTCGGGGTAGGCAAATCCGCCCTGACCGTGCAGTTCGTGACCGGCACCTTCATCGAGAAA
TACGACCCCACCATCGAGGACTTCTACCGCAAGGAGATCGAGGTGGATTCGTCGCCGTCGGTGCTGGAGA
TCCTGGACACGGCGGGCACCGAGCAGTTCGCGTCCATGCGGGACCTGTACATCAAGAACGGCCAGGGCTT
CATCCTCGTCTACAGCCTCGTCAACCAGCAGAGCTTCCAGGACATCAAGCCCATGCGGGACCAGATCATC
CGCGTGAAGCGGTATGAGAAAGTGCCAGTCATCTTGGTTGGGAACAAAGTGGACCTGGAAAGTGAGAGAG
AAGTATCGTCCAGCGAAGGCAGAGCCCTTGCTGAAGAGTGGGGCTGCCCCTTTATGGAAACTTCCGCTAA
GAGTAAAACAATGGTGGACGAACTCTTTGCAGAAATTGTGAGGCAGATGAACTATGCTGCTCAGCCTGAC
AAAGATGACCCATGCTGTTCTGCATGTAACATACAATAGCGGCCGCACAGCAAGGGTGGGCGCGCCGACC
CAGCTTTCTTGTACAAAGTGGTTGATATCCAGCACAGTGGCGGCCGCTCGACAATCAACCTCTGGATTAC
AAAATTTGTGAAAGATTGACTGGTATTCTTAACTATGTTGCTCCTTTTACGCTATGTGGATACGCTGCTT
TAATGCCTTTGTATCATGCTATTGCTTCCCGTATGGCTTTCATTTTCTCCTCCTTGTATAAATCCTGGTT
GCTGTCTCTTTATGAGGAGTTGTGGCCCGTTGTCAGGCAACGTGGCGTGGTGTGCACTGTGTTTGCTGAC
GCAACCCCCACTGGTTGGGGCATTGCCACCACCTGTCAGCTCCTTTCCGGGACTTTCGCTTTCCCCCTCC
CTATTGCCACGGCGGAACTCATCGCCGCCTGCCTTGCCCGCTGCTGGACAGGGGCTCGGCTGTTGGGCAC
TGACAATTCCGTGGTGTTGTCGGGGAAGCTGACGTCCTTTCCATGGCTGCTCGCCTGTGTTGCCACCTGG
ATTCTGCGCGGGACGTCCTTCTGCTACGTCCCTTCGGCCCTCAATCCAGCGGACCTTCCTTCCCGCGGCC
TGCTGCCGGCTCTGCGGCCTCTTCCGCGTCTTCGCCTTCGCCCTCAGACGAGTCGGATCTCCCTTTGGGC
CGCCTCCCCGCCTGGAATTCTGCAGATATCCGGACTAGTGATCTAATTCTACCGGGTAGGGGAGGCGCTT
TTCCCAAGGCAGTCTGGAGCATGCGCTTTAGCAGCCCCGCTGGGCACTTGGCGCTACACAAGTGGCCTCT
GGCCTCGCACACATTCCACATCCACCGGTAGGCGCCAACCGGCTCCGTTCTTTGGTGGCCCCTTCGCGCC
ACCTTCTACTCCTCCCCTAGTCAGGAAGTTCCCCCCCGCCCCGCAGCTCGCGTCGTGCAGGACGTGACAA
ATGGAAGTAGCACGTCTCACTAGTCTCGTGCAGATGGACAGCACCGCTGAGCAATGGAAGCGGGTAGGCC
TTTGGGGCAGCGGCCAATAGCAGCTTTGCTCCTTCGCTTTCTGGGCTCAGAGGCTGGGAAGGGGTGGGTC
CGGGGGCGGGCTCAGGGGCGGGCTCAGGGGCGGGGCGGGCGCCCGAAGGTCCTCCGGAGGCCCGGCATTC
TGCACGCTTCAAAAGCGCACGTCTGCCGCGCTGTTCTCCTCTTCCTCATCTCCGGGCCTTTCGACCTGCA
GCCAATATGGGATCGGCCATTGAACAAGATGGATTGCACGCAGGTTCTCCGGCCGCTTGGGTGGAGAGGC
TATTCGGCTATGACTGGGCACAACAGACAATCGGCTGCTCTGATGCCGCCGTGTTCCGGCTGTCAGCGCA
GGGGCGCCCGGTTCTTTTTGTCAAGACCGACCTGTCCGGTGCCCTGAATGAACTGCAGGACGAGGCAGCG
CGGCTATCGTGGCTGGCCACGACGGGCGTTCCTTGCGCAGCTGTGCTCGACGTTGTCACTGAAGCGGGAA
GGGACTGGCTGCTATTGGGCGAAGTGCCGGGGCAGGATCTCCTGTCATCTCACCTTGCTCCTGCCGAGAA
AGTATCCATCATGGCTGATGCAATGCGGCGGCTGCATACGCTTGATCCGGCTACCTGCCCATTCGACCAC
CAAGCGAAACATCGCATCGAGCGAGCACGTACTCGGATGGAAGCCGGTCTTGTCGATCAGGATGATCTGG
ACGAAGAGCATCAGGGGCTCGCGCCAGCCGAACTGTTCGCCAGGCTCAAGGCGCGCATGCCCGACGGCGA
GGATCTCGTCGTGACCCATGGCGATGCCTGCTTGCCGAATATCATGGTGGAAAATGGCCGCTTTTCTGGA
TTCATCGACTGTGGCCGGCTGGGTGTGGCGGACCGCTATCAGGACATAGCGTTGGCTACCCGTGATATTG
CTGAAGAGCTTGGCGGCGAATGGGCTGACCGCTTCCTCGTGCTTTACGGTATCGCCGCTCCCGATTCGCA
GCGCATCGCCTTCTATCGCCTTCTTGACGAGTTCTTCTGAGGGGATCCGTCGAGGGCCCGGTACCTTTAA
GACCAATGACTTACAAGGCAGCTGTAGATCTTAGCCACTTTTTAAAAGAAAAGGGGGGACTGGAAGGGCT
AGCTCACTCCCAACGAAGACAAGATCTGCTTTTTGCTTGTACTGGGTCTCTCTGGTTAGACCAGATCTGA
GCCTGGGAGCTCTCTGGCTAACTAGGGAACCCACTGCTTAAGCCTCAATAAAGCTTGCCTTGAGTGCTTC
AAGTAGTGTGTGCCCGTCTGTTGTGTGACTCTGGTAACTAGAGATCCCTCAGACCCTTTTAGTCAGTGTG
GAAAATCTCTAGCAGTAGTAGTTCATGTCATCTTATTATTCAGTATTTATAACTTGCAAAGAAATGAATA
TCAGAGAGTGAGAGGAACTTGTTTATTGCAGCTTATAATGGTTACAAATAAAGCAATAGCATCACAAATT
TCACAAATAAAGCATTTTTTTCACTGCATTCTAGTTGTGGTTTGTCCAAACTCATCAATGTATCTTATCA
TGTCTGGCTCTAGCTATCCCGCCCCTAACTCCGCCCATCCCGCCCCTAACTCCGCCCAGTTCCGCCCATT
CTCCGCCCCATGGCTGACTAATTTTTTTTATTTATGCAGAGGCCGAGGCCGCCTCGGCCTCTGAGCTATT
CCAGAAGTAGTGAGGAGGCTTTTTTGGAGGCCTAGGGACGTACCCAATTCGCCCTATAGTGAGTCGTATT
ACGCGCGCTCACTGGCCGTCGTTTTACAACGTCGTGACTGGGAAAACCCTGGCGTTACCCAACTTAATCG
CCTTGCAGCACATCCCCCTTTCGCCAGCTGGCGTAATAGCGAAGAGGCCCGCACCGATCGCCCTTCCCAA
CAGTTGCGCAGCCTGAATGGCGAATGGG
[124 nt withheld, positions 8289-8412]
C
[91 nt withheld, positions 8414-8504]
A
[49 nt withheld, positions 8506-8554]
CCTTTGACGTTGGAGTCCACGTTCTTT
[37 nt withheld, positions 8582-8618]
ACCCTATCTCGGTCTATTCTTTTGATTTATAAGGGATTTTGCCGATTTCGGCCTATTGGTTAAAAAATGA
GCTGATTTAACAAAAATTTAACGCGAATTTTAACAAAATATTAACGCTTACAATTT
